Addgene plasmid #217149: pCMV-hAT-8_PM
Purpose: Mammalian expression vector for expression of hAT-8_PM transposase (CMV promoter)
Depositing lab: Haoyi Wang. Depositing organization: Institute of Zoology, Chinese Academy of Sciences. Publication: Heterologous survey of 130 DNA transposons in human cells highlights their functional divergence and expands the genome engineering toolbox. Zhang T, Tan S, Tang N, Li Y, Zhang C, Sun J, Guo Y, Gao H, Cai Y, Sun W, Wang C, Fu L, Ma H, Wu Y, Hu X, Zhang X, Gee P, Yan W, Zhao Y, Chen Q, Guo B, Wang H, Zhang YE. Cell. 2024 Jul 11;187(14):3741-3760.e30. doi: 10.1016/j.cell.2024.05.007. Epub 2024 Jun 5. PubMed 38843831.
Backbone
  Vector backbone: pCMV
  Vector type: Mammalian Expression
Growth in bacteria
  Bacterial resistance: Ampicillin, 100 μg/mL
  Growth temperature: 37°C
  Growth strain: DH5alpha
  Copy number: High Copy
Gene/Insert
  Gene/Insert name: hAT-8_PM transposase
  Species: Synthetic
  Cloning method: Restriction Enzyme; 5′ cloning site Unknown (unknown if destroyed); 3′ cloning site Unknown (unknown if destroyed)
Terms and licenses: Academic/Nonprofit Terms; Industry Terms: Not Available to Industry
How to cite: pCMV-hAT-8_PM was a gift from Haoyi Wang (Addgene plasmid # 217149 ; http://n2t.net/addgene:217149 ; RRID:Addgene_217149)
