[The description below was written by a language model from this plasmid's Addgene catalogue record and pLannotate feature annotations shown in this document.]
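Description:
pCMV-hAT-8_PM is a 5.8 kb mammalian expression plasmid that produces the hAT-8_PM transposase, a synthetic coding sequence for a hAT-superfamily DNA transposase, under control of the human cytomegalovirus immediate-early enhancer and promoter. It is maintained in E. coli as a high-copy plasmid through a ColE1/pUC-type origin and selected with ampicillin via the β-lactamase gene and its native promoter. An f1 phage origin is also present, which would allow single-stranded DNA production.

The automated feature table does not annotate the transposase itself. However, an unannotated stretch of about 1.35 kb lies between a T7 promoter just downstream of CMV and a reverse-oriented SP6 promoter, and this is followed by the bovine growth hormone polyadenylation signal. That position is where the insert would be expected, so transcription from CMV should run through the open reading frame and terminate at the bGH poly(A), while the flanking phage promoters offer sequencing or in vitro transcription sites. The cloning sites are recorded as unknown, and no epitope tag or reporter is annotated.

Downstream, an SV40 early promoter is followed only by a short fragment of a bleomycin-resistance (ble) gene and an SV40 poly(A) signal, so the backbone's mammalian selection cassette appears truncated and should not be assumed functional. Small remnants of lac regulatory elements, lacI, an HIV-1 LTR fragment and the pBR322 bom region are backbone carry-over.

The plasmid comes from a survey of DNA transposons tested for activity in human cells. It would serve as the transposase "helper", presumably supplied together with a separate donor construct carrying the matching transposon ends, which are not part of this plasmid.
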