Features (pLannotate 1.2.2; 19 found; start..end, strand, type, name):
      1..380     +  enhancer       CMV enhancer: human cytomegalovirus immediate early enhancer
    381..584     +  promoter       CMV promoter: human cytomegalovirus (CMV) immediate early promoter
    580..613     +  LTR            5' LTR (truncated) (fragment): truncated 5' long terminal repeat (LTR) from HIV-1
    629..647     +  promoter       T7 promoter: promoter for bacteriophage T7 RNA polymerase
   2007..2025    -  promoter       SP6 promoter: promoter for bacteriophage SP6 RNA polymerase
   2051..2275    +  polyA_signal   bGH poly(A) signal: bovine growth hormone polyadenylation signal
   2279..2300    +  promoter       SV40 promoter (fragment): SV40 enhancer and early promoter
   2321..2749    +  rep_origin     f1 ori (sequence partly withheld): f1 bacteriophage origin of replication; arrow indicates direction of (+) strand synthesis
   2763..3092    +  promoter       SV40 promoter: SV40 enhancer and early promoter
   3105..3263    +  CDS            ble (fragment): BLE_KLEPN - Experimental evidence at protein level: Swiss-Prot protein existence level 1. Binding protein with a strong affinity to the bleomycin family of antibiotics. Binds to CL990; an antimitotic-antibiotic compound. From Klebsiella pneumoniae.
   3258..3379    +  polyA_signal   SV40 poly(A) signal: SV40 polyadenylation signal
   3452..3468    -  protein_bind   lac operator: The lac repressor binds to the lac operator to inhibit transcription in E. coli. This inhibition can be relieved by adding lactose or isopropyl-β-D-thiogalactopyranoside (IPTG). lac repressor encoded by lacI
   3476..3506    -  promoter       lac promoter: promoter for the E. coli lac operon
   3521..3542    -  protein_bind   CAP binding site: CAP binding activates transcription in the presence of cAMP. E. coli catabolite activator protein
   3555..3647    -  CDS            lacI (fragment): lac repressor; lacI; The lac repressor binds to the lac operator to inhibit transcription in E. coli. This inhibition can be relieved by adding lactose or isopropyl-β-D-thiogalactopyranoside (IPTG).
   3830..4418    -  rep_origin     ori: high-copy-number ColE1/pMB1/pBR322/pUC origin of replication
   4589..5449    -  CDS            AmpR: β-lactamase; bla; confers resistance to ampicillin, carbenicillin, and related antibiotics
   5450..5554    -  promoter       AmpR promoter: bla
   5613..5665    -  misc_feature   bom (fragment): basis of mobility region from pBR322
>Addgene plasmid #217149 | pCMV-hAT-8_PM | addgene full sequence | sequence record 443092 | Addgene NGS Result
GACATTGATTATTGACTAGTTATTAATAGTAATCAATTACGGGGTCATTAGTTCATAGCCCATATATGGA
GTTCCGCGTTACATAACTTACGGTAAATGGCCCGCCTGGCTGACCGCCCAACGACCCCCGCCCATTGACG
TCAATAATGACGTATGTTCCCATAGTAACGCCAATAGGGACTTTCCATTGACGTCAATGGGTGGAGTATT
TACGGTAAACTGCCCACTTGGCAGTACATCAAGTGTATCATATGCCAAGTACGCCCCCTATTGACGTCAA
TGACGGTAAATGGCCCGCCTGGCATTATGCCCAGTACATGACCTTATGGGACTTTCCTACTTGGCAGTAC
ATCTACGTATTAGTCATCGCTATTACCATGGTGATGCGGTTTTGGCAGTACATCAATGGGCGTGGATAGC
GGTTTGACTCACGGGGATTTCCAAGTCTCCACCCCATTGACGTCAATGGGAGTTTGTTTTGGCACCAAAA
TCAACGGGACTTTCCAAAATGTCGTAACAACTCCGCCCCATTGACGCAAATGGGCGGTAGGCGTGTACGG
TGGGAGGTCTATATAAGCAGAGCTCTCTGGCTAACTAGAGAACCCACTGCTTACTGGCTTATCGAAATTA
ATACGACTCACTATAGGGAGACCCAAGCTTGGTACCGAGCTCGGATCCACTAGTAACGGCCGCCAGTGTG
CTGGAATTCGCCGCCACCATGTATGTGCGCGGCGTGGATGATAACTTTGAAGTGACCGAAGAGCTGTTAA
CCGTGAACCCGATGCATGGTCAGACCACCGCGCAAGAAATATTCCGCCAGCTGTGCGATGCGATAGTTGA
TGCGGGCCTGCCTTGGAAACGTTTCGCGGGCATAACTACCGATGGCGCGCCTTCAATGACCGGTCGTCGC
AATGGCTTAGTTGCGCTGGTTCAGCGCAAACTGGAGGAAGAAGGCGTGGAAGAGGCCATAGCCCTGCATT
GCATCATACACCAGCAGGCGCTGTGTAGCAAATGCCTGAAATTTGACAACGTGATGAGCGTGGTGGTGAA
ATGCATCAACCATATTCGCAGCCGCGGCCTGAAACATCGTCAGTTTCGCGCCTTTCTGGAAGAAATCGAG
AGCGCCTACGAAGATGTGCTGTACTTTACCGAGGTGCGCTGGTTATCACGTGGCAACGTGCTGAAACGCT
TTTTCGAGCTGCGCGCGGAAGTGAAGGCCTTTATGGAAAAGGATGGCATGGCGGTTCCTGTTCTGAGCGA
TCCTAAGTGGCTGATGGACCTGGCGTTTCTGGTGGATATCACCCAGGAACTGAACGTGCTGAACAAAAAA
CTGCAGGGCCAGGGCCAACTGGTTTCAGCGGCGTACGATAAAGTGCGCGCGTTTAGCACCAAGCTGGTGC
TGTGGAAAGCGCAGCTGAGCCAGACCAACCTGTGCCACTTTCCTGCCTGCAAAGCGTTAATGGATGCGGG
TACCCCTTTCAGCGGCGAAAAGTATGCCGATGCGATTGTGAAACTGCAGGAAGAATTTGACCATCGCTTT
GCGGACTTTAAAACCCACCGCGCCACCTTTCAGATTTTCGCGGACCCGTTTAGCTTTGATGTGCAGGACG
CGCCTCCTGTTCTGCAGATGGAACTGATTGATCTGCAATGCAACAGCGAACTGAAAGCGAAATTTCGCGA
AGTGAGCGCGAAAGCGGATAAACTGGGCCAGTTCTTACGTGAACTGCCGCCTACCTTCCCTGAACTGAGC
CGCATGTTTAAACGCACCATGTGCCTGTTCGGCAGCACCTATCTGTGCGAAAAGCTGTTTTGCACCATGA
ACTTCAACAAAAGCAAGTACCGCAGCAAACTGACCGATGAGCATCTGCAGGCCATTCTGCGCGTTAGCAT
TGCGAGCAGCCTGAAGCCTAACGTTGCGCAGCTGTGCAAGAAACGCAAACGCTGCCAAGTGAGCGGCAGC
AAAGAATAATGAGCGGCCGCTCGAGCATGCATCTAGAGGGCCCTATTCTATAGTGTCACCTAAATGCTAG
AGCTCGCTGATCAGCCTCGACTGTGCCTTCTAGTTGCCAGCCATCTGTTGTTTGCCCCTCCCCCGTGCCT
TCCTTGACCCTGGAAGGTGCCACTCCCACTGTCCTTTCCTAATAAAATGAGGAAATTGCATCGCATTGTC
TGAGTAGGTGTCATTCTATTCTGGGGGGTGGGGTGGGGCAGGACAGCAAGGGGGAGGATTGGGAAGACAA
TAGCAGGCATGCTGGGGATGCGGTGGGCTCTATGGCTTCTGAGGCGGAAAGAACCAGCTGGGGCTCTAGG
GGGTATCCCC
[124 nt withheld, positions 2321-2444]
C
[91 nt withheld, positions 2446-2536]
A
[49 nt withheld, positions 2538-2586]
CCTTTGACGTTGGAGTCCACGTTCTTT
[37 nt withheld, positions 2614-2650]
ACCCTATCTCGGTCTATTCTTTTGATTTATAAGGGATTTTGCCGATTTCGGCCTATTGGTTAAAAAATGA
GCTGATTTAACAAAAATTTAACGCGAATTAATTCTGTGGAATGTGTGTCAGTTAGGGTGTGGAAAGTCCC
CAGGCTCCCCAGCAGGCAGAAGTATGCAAAGCATGCATCTCAATTAGTCAGCAACCAGGTGTGGAAAGTC
CCCAGGCTCCCCAGCAGGCAGAAGTATGCAAAGCATGCATCTCAATTAGTCAGCAACCATAGTCCCGCCC
CTAACTCCGCCCATCCCGCCCCTAACTCCGCCCAGTTCCGCCCATTCTCCGCCCCATGGCTGACTAATTT
TTTTTATTTATGCAGAGGCCGAGGCCGCCTCTGCCTCTGAGCTATTCCAGAAGTAGTGAGGAGGCTTTTT
TGGAGGCCTAGGCTTTTGCAAAAAGCTCCCCGAAATGACCGACCAAGCGACGCCCAACCTGCCATCACGA
GATTTCGATTCCACCGCCGCCTTCTATGAAAGGTTGGGCTTCGGAATCGTTTTCCGGGACGCCGGCTGGA
TGATCCTCCAGCGCGGGGATCTCATGCTGGAGTTCTTCGCCCACCCCAACTTGTTTATTGCAGCTTATAA
TGGTTACAAATAAAGCAATAGCATCACAAATTTCACAAATAAAGCATTTTTTTCACTGCATTCTAGTTGT
GGTTTGTCCAAACTCATCAATGTATCTTATCATGTCTGTATACCGTCGACCTCTAGCTAGAGCTTGGCGT
AATCATGGTCATAGCTGTTTCCTGTGTGAAATTGTTATCCGCTCACAATTCCACACAACATACGAGCCGG
AAGCATAAAGTGTAAAGCCTGGGGTGCCTAATGAGTGAGCTAACTCACATTAATTGCGTTGCGCTCACTG
CCCGCTTTCCAGTCGGGAAACCTGTCGTGCCAGCTGCATTAATGAATCGGCCAACGCGCGGGGAGAGGCG
GTTTGCGTATTGGGCGCTCTTCCGCTTCCTCGCTCACTGACTCGCTGCGCTCGGTCGTTCGGCTGCGGCG
AGCGGTATCAGCTCACTCAAAGGCGGTAATACGGTTATCCACAGAATCAGGGGATAACGCAGGAAAGAAC
ATGTGAGCAAAAGGCCAGCAAAAGGCCAGGAACCGTAAAAAGGCCGCGTTGCTGGCGTTTTTCCATAGGC
TCCGCCCCCCTGACGAGCATCACAAAAATCGACGCTCAAGTCAGAGGTGGCGAAACCCGACAGGACTATA
AAGATACCAGGCGTTTCCCCCTGGAAGCTCCCTCGTGCGCTCTCCTGTTCCGACCCTGCCGCTTACCGGA
TACCTGTCCGCCTTTCTCCCTTCGGGAAGCGTGGCGCTTTCTCATAGCTCACGCTGTAGGTATCTCAGTT
CGGTGTAGGTCGTTCGCTCCAAGCTGGGCTGTGTGCACGAACCCCCCGTTCAGCCCGACCGCTGCGCCTT
ATCCGGTAACTATCGTCTTGAGTCCAACCCGGTAAGACACGACTTATCGCCACTGGCAGCAGCCACTGGT
AACAGGATTAGCAGAGCGAGGTATGTAGGCGGTGCTACAGAGTTCTTGAAGTGGTGGCCTAACTACGGCT
ACACTAGAAGAACAGTATTTGGTATCTGCGCTCTGCTGAAGCCAGTTACCTTCGGAAAAAGAGTTGGTAG
CTCTTGATCCGGCAAACAAACCACCGCTGGTAGCGGTGGTTTTTTTGTTTGCAAGCAGCAGATTACGCGC
AGAAAAAAAGGATCTCAAGAAGATCCTTTGATCTTTTCTACGGGGTCTGACGCTCAGTGGAACGAAAACT
CACGTTAAGGGATTTTGGTCATGAGATTATCAAAAAGGATCTTCACCTAGATCCTTTTAAATTAAAAATG
AAGTTTTAAATCAATCTAAAGTATATATGAGTAAACTTGGTCTGACAGTTACCAATGCTTAATCAGTGAG
GCACCTATCTCAGCGATCTGTCTATTTCGTTCATCCATAGTTGCCTGACTCCCCGTCGTGTAGATAACTA
CGATACGGGAGGGCTTACCATCTGGCCCCAGTGCTGCAATGATACCGCGAGACCCACGCTCACCGGCTCC
AGATTTATCAGCAATAAACCAGCCAGCCGGAAGGGCCGAGCGCAGAAGTGGTCCTGCAACTTTATCCGCC
TCCATCCAGTCTATTAATTGTTGCCGGGAAGCTAGAGTAAGTAGTTCGCCAGTTAATAGTTTGCGCAACG
TTGTTGCCATTGCTACAGGCATCGTGGTGTCACGCTCGTCGTTTGGTATGGCTTCATTCAGCTCCGGTTC
CCAACGATCAAGGCGAGTTACATGATCCCCCATGTTGTGCAAAAAAGCGGTTAGCTCCTTCGGTCCTCCG
ATCGTTGTCAGAAGTAAGTTGGCCGCAGTGTTATCACTCATGGTTATGGCAGCACTGCATAATTCTCTTA
CTGTCATGCCATCCGTAAGATGCTTTTCTGTGACTGGTGAGTACTCAACCAAGTCATTCTGAGAATAGTG
TATGCGGCGACCGAGTTGCTCTTGCCCGGCGTCAATACGGGATAATACCGCGCCACATAGCAGAACTTTA
AAAGTGCTCATCATTGGAAAACGTTCTTCGGGGCGAAAACTCTCAAGGATCTTACCGCTGTTGAGATCCA
GTTCGATGTAACCCACTCGTGCACCCAACTGATCTTCAGCATCTTTTACTTTCACCAGCGTTTCTGGGTG
AGCAAAAACAGGAAGGCAAAATGCCGCAAAAAAGGGAATAAGGGCGACACGGAAATGTTGAATACTCATA
CTCTTCCTTTTTCAATATTATTGAAGCATTTATCAGGGTTATTGTCTCATGAGCGGATACATATTTGAAT
GTATTTAGAAAAATAAACAAATAGGGGTTCCGCGCACATTTCCCCGAAAAGTGCCACCTGACGTCGACGG
ATCGGGAGATCTCCCGATCCCCTATGGTGCACTCTCAGTACAATCTGCTCTGATGCCGCATAGTTAAGCC
AGTATCTGCTCCCTGCTTGTGTGTTGGAGGTCGCTGAGTAGTGCGCGAGCAAAATTTAAGCTACAACAAG
GCAAGGCTTGACCGACAATTGCATGAAGAATCTGCTTAGGGTTAGGCGTTTTGCGCTGCTTCGCGATGTA
CGGGCCAGATATACGCGTT
